>Addgene plasmid #138445 | pcDNA4/TO-mu24 1-191-2xStrep | depositor full sequence | sequence record 267325 | pcDNA4/TO-mu24 1-191-2xStrep sequence 5691 bps
GACGGATCGGGAGATCTCCCGATCCCCTATGGTGCACTCTCAGTACAATCTGCTCTGATGCCGCATAGTT
AAGCCAGTATCTGCTCCCTGCTTGTGTGTTGGAGGTCGCTGAGTAGTGCGCGAGCAAAATTTAAGCTACA
ACAAGGCAAGGCTTGACCGACAATTGCATGAAGAATCTGCTTAGGGTTAGGCGTTTTGCGCTGCTTCGCG
ATGTACGGGCCAGATATACGCGTTGACATTGATTATTGACTAGTTATTAATAGTAATCAATTACGGGGTC
ATTAGTTCATAGCCCATATATGGAGTTCCGCGTTACATAACTTACGGTAAATGGCCCGCCTGGCTGACCG
CCCAACGACCCCCGCCCATTGACGTCAATAATGACGTATGTTCCCATAGTAACGCCAATAGGGACTTTCC
ATTGACGTCAATGGGTGGAGTATTTACGGTAAACTGCCCACTTGGCAGTACATCAAGTGTATCATATGCC
AAGTACGCCCCCTATTGACGTCAATGACGGTAAATGGCCCGCCTGGCATTATGCCCAGTACATGACCTTA
TGGGACTTTCCTACTTGGCAGTACATCTACGTATTAGTCATCGCTATTACCATGGTGATGCGGTTTTGGC
AGTACATCAATGGGCGTGGATAGCGGTTTGACTCACGGGGATTTCCAAGTCTCCACCCCATTGACGTCAA
TGGGAGTTTGTTTTGGAACCAAAATCAACGGGACTTTCCAAAATGTCGTAACAACTCCGCCCCATTGACG
CAAATGGGCGGTAGGCGTGTACGGTGGGAGGTCTATATAAGCAGAGCTCTCCCTATCAGTGATAGAGATC
TCCCTATCAGTGATAGAGATCGTCGACGAGCTCGTTTAGTGAACCGTCAGATCGCCTGGAGACGCCATCC
ACGCTGTTTTGACCTCCATAGAAGACACCGGGACCGATCCAGCCTCCGGACTCTAGCGTTTAAACTTAAG
CTTGGTACCGAGCTCGGATCCATGACAATATTCTTACCAGTATTCTGTGATTTGCCAGAAGTATACCAAG
ATTGTGAATATGATGAGAATAGCCAACTGTCTATCTTATTCTGGATATCATCCAATACATATGAGGTAGT
AGAGAATGTACAACAATTTAATATACTTGGTAAAGATTTAACATTCTGTTTATGTAGAGCTTTAAGAAGA
CTGCTCCTGGGCATAAGACTGTACCCAACCTGCAATACTGAGTCTAACAGATATGTGGTTACCGGGGACA
GATATGTGGGCAATGGTTTGGTGGTTAGTCCCACAGGTAGGCATATTCAGCGCATAGATACCTGCACCTA
TGTTCCAGTGATATACAGCTTTGAACAAACTGACGCACATTATGATGGCATGGGACCTGGAAAACTGAGG
GCCTTGTATCATGAGCAATTATTTTTTAAAGGAATTGATTATTCCTTTGTATTTTCCACCCTCATCAGAT
TTTTATCTATGAAACAGATAGATGAGTGTTACTACTCTTTTATCCATACTTTGGAACCCTGGGCCAGGTC
TGCTTGTAAAAAAAATTACTTGAAGCTTACTGAGCTCGAGGGAGGCGGTGGATGGAGCCACCCCCAGTTC
GAGAAGGGCGGCGGCAGCGGCGGCGGCAGCGGCGGCGGCAGCTGGAGCCACCCCCAGTTCGAGAAGGGGC
CCGTTTAAACCCGCTGATCAGCCTCGACTGTGCCTTCTAGTTGCCAGCCATCTGTTGTTTGCCCCTCCCC
CGTGCCTTCCTTGACCCTGGAAGGTGCCACTCCCACTGTCCTTTCCTAATAAAATGAGGAAATTGCATCG
CATTGTCTGAGTAGGTGTCATTCTATTCTGGGGGGTGGGGTGGGGCAGGACAGCAAGGGGGAGGATTGGG
AAGACAATAGCAGGCATGCTGGGGATGCGGTGGGCTCTATGGCTTCTGAGGCGGAAAGAACCAGCTGGGG
CTCTAGGGGGTATCCCC
[124 nt withheld, positions 1978-2101]
C
[91 nt withheld, positions 2103-2193]
A
[49 nt withheld, positions 2195-2243]
CCTTTGACGTTGGAGTCCACGTTCTTT
[37 nt withheld, positions 2271-2307]
ACCCTATCTCGGTCTATTCTTTTGATTTATAAGGGATTTTGCCGATTTCGGCCTATTGGTTAAAAAATGA
GCTGATTTAACAAAAATTTAACGCGAATTAATTCTGTGGAATGTGTGTCAGTTAGGGTGTGGAAAGTCCC
CAGGCTCCCCAGCAGGCAGAAGTATGCAAAGCATGCATCTCAATTAGTCAGCAACCAGGTGTGGAAAGTC
CCCAGGCTCCCCAGCAGGCAGAAGTATGCAAAGCATGCATCTCAATTAGTCAGCAACCATAGTCCCGCCC
CTAACTCCGCCCATCCCGCCCCTAACTCCGCCCAGTTCCGCCCATTCTCCGCCCCATGGCTGACTAATTT
TTTTTATTTATGCAGAGGCCGAGGCCGCCTCTGCCTCTGAGCTATTCCAGAAGTAGTGAGGAGGCTTTTT
TGGAGGCCTAGGCTTTTGCAAAAAGCTCCCGGGAGCTTGTATATCCATTTTCGGATCTGATCAGCACGTG
TTGACAATTAATCATCGGCATAGTATATCGGCATAGTATAATACGACAAGGTGAGGAACTAAACCATGGC
CAAGTTGACCAGTGCCGTTCCGGTGCTCACCGCGCGCGACGTCGCCGGAGCGGTCGAGTTCTGGACCGAC
CGGCTCGGGTTCTCCCGGGACTTCGTGGAGGACGACTTCGCCGGTGTGGTCCGGGACGACGTGACCCTGT
TCATCAGCGCGGTCCAGGACCAGGTGGTGCCGGACAACACCCTGGCCTGGGTGTGGGTGCGCGGCCTGGA
CGAGCTGTACGCCGAGTGGTCGGAGGTCGTGTCCACGAACTTCCGGGACGCCTCCGGGCCGGCCATGACC
GAGATCGGCGAGCAGCCGTGGGGGCGGGAGTTCGCCCTGCGCGACCCGGCCGGCAACTGCGTGCACTTCG
TGGCCGAGGAGCAGGACTGACACGTGCTACGAGATTTCGATTCCACCGCCGCCTTCTATGAAAGGTTGGG
CTTCGGAATCGTTTTCCGGGACGCCGGCTGGATGATCCTCCAGCGCGGGGATCTCATGCTGGAGTTCTTC
GCCCACCCCAACTTGTTTATTGCAGCTTATAATGGTTACAAATAAAGCAATAGCATCACAAATTTCACAA
ATAAAGCATTTTTTTCACTGCATTCTAGTTGTGGTTTGTCCAAACTCATCAATGTATCTTATCATGTCTG
TATACCGTCGACCTCTAGCTAGAGCTTGGCGTAATCATGGTCATAGCTGTTTCCTGTGTGAAATTGTTAT
CCGCTCACAATTCCACACAACATACGAGCCGGAAGCATAAAGTGTAAAGCCTGGGGTGCCTAATGAGTGA
GCTAACTCACATTAATTGCGTTGCGCTCACTGCCCGCTTTCCAGTCGGGAAACCTGTCGTGCCAGCTGCA
TTAATGAATCGGCCAACGCGCGGGGAGAGGCGGTTTGCGTATTGGGCGCTCTTCCGCTTCCTCGCTCACT
GACTCGCTGCGCTCGGTCGTTCGGCTGCGGCGAGCGGTATCAGCTCACTCAAAGGCGGTAATACGGTTAT
CCACAGAATCAGGGGATAACGCAGGAAAGAACATGTGAGCAAAAGGCCAGCAAAAGGCCAGGAACCGTAA
AAAGGCCGCGTTGCTGGCGTTTTTCCATAGGCTCCGCCCCCCTGACGAGCATCACAAAAATCGACGCTCA
AGTCAGAGGTGGCGAAACCCGACAGGACTATAAAGATACCAGGCGTTTCCCCCTGGAAGCTCCCTCGTGC
GCTCTCCTGTTCCGACCCTGCCGCTTACCGGATACCTGTCCGCCTTTCTCCCTTCGGGAAGCGTGGCGCT
TTCTCATAGCTCACGCTGTAGGTATCTCAGTTCGGTGTAGGTCGTTCGCTCCAAGCTGGGCTGTGTGCAC
GAACCCCCCGTTCAGCCCGACCGCTGCGCCTTATCCGGTAACTATCGTCTTGAGTCCAACCCGGTAAGAC
ACGACTTATCGCCACTGGCAGCAGCCACTGGTAACAGGATTAGCAGAGCGAGGTATGTAGGCGGTGCTAC
AGAGTTCTTGAAGTGGTGGCCTAACTACGGCTACACTAGAAGAACAGTATTTGGTATCTGCGCTCTGCTG
AAGCCAGTTACCTTCGGAAAAAGAGTTGGTAGCTCTTGATCCGGCAAACAAACCACCGCTGGTAGCGGTT
TTTTTGTTTGCAAGCAGCAGATTACGCGCAGAAAAAAAGGATCTCAAGAAGATCCTTTGATCTTTTCTAC
GGGGTCTGACGCTCAGTGGAACGAAAACTCACGTTAAGGGATTTTGGTCATGAGATTATCAAAAAGGATC
TTCACCTAGATCCTTTTAAATTAAAAATGAAGTTTTAAATCAATCTAAAGTATATATGAGTAAACTTGGT
CTGACAGTTACCAATGCTTAATCAGTGAGGCACCTATCTCAGCGATCTGTCTATTTCGTTCATCCATAGT
TGCCTGACTCCCCGTCGTGTAGATAACTACGATACGGGAGGGCTTACCATCTGGCCCCAGTGCTGCAATG
ATACCGCGAGACCCACGCTCACCGGCTCCAGATTTATCAGCAATAAACCAGCCAGCCGGAAGGGCCGAGC
GCAGAAGTGGTCCTGCAACTTTATCCGCCTCCATCCAGTCTATTAATTGTTGCCGGGAAGCTAGAGTAAG
TAGTTCGCCAGTTAATAGTTTGCGCAACGTTGTTGCCATTGCTACAGGCATCGTGGTGTCACGCTCGTCG
TTTGGTATGGCTTCATTCAGCTCCGGTTCCCAACGATCAAGGCGAGTTACATGATCCCCCATGTTGTGCA
AAAAAGCGGTTAGCTCCTTCGGTCCTCCGATCGTTGTCAGAAGTAAGTTGGCCGCAGTGTTATCACTCAT
GGTTATGGCAGCACTGCATAATTCTCTTACTGTCATGCCATCCGTAAGATGCTTTTCTGTGACTGGTGAG
TACTCAACCAAGTCATTCTGAGAATAGTGTATGCGGCGACCGAGTTGCTCTTGCCCGGCGTCAATACGGG
ATAATACCGCGCCACATAGCAGAACTTTAAAAGTGCTCATCATTGGAAAACGTTCTTCGGGGCGAAAACT
CTCAAGGATCTTACCGCTGTTGAGATCCAGTTCGATGTAACCCACTCGTGCACCCAACTGATCTTCAGCA
TCTTTTACTTTCACCAGCGTTTCTGGGTGAGCAAAAACAGGAAGGCAAAATGCCGCAAAAAAGGGAATAA
GGGCGACACGGAAATGTTGAATACTCATACTCTTCCTTTTTCAATATTATTGAAGCATTTATCAGGGTTA
TTGTCTCATGAGCGGATACATATTTGAATGTATTTAGAAAAATAAACAAATAGGGGTTCCGCGCACATTT
CCCCGAAAAGTGCCACCTGACGTC
Features (pLannotate 1.2.2; 23 found; start..end, strand, type, name):
     28..80      -  misc_feature   bom (fragment): basis of mobility region from pBR322
    235..614     +  enhancer       CMV enhancer: human cytomegalovirus immediate early enhancer
    687..704     -  promoter       CMV promoter (fragment): human cytomegalovirus (CMV) immediate early promoter
    767..818     +  promoter       CMVd2 promoter: truncated human cytomegalovirus (CMV) immediate early promoter that yields moderately reduced expression relative to the full-length promoter
    820..839     +  promoter       PLtetO-1 promoter (fragment): modified phage lambda PL promoter with tet operator sites (Lutz and Bujard, 1997)
    841..860     +  promoter       PLtetO-1 promoter (fragment): modified phage lambda PL promoter with tet operator sites (Lutz and Bujard, 1997)
    868..901     +  promoter       TRE3GV promoter (fragment): 3rd-generation Tet-responsive promoter that can be activated by binding of Tet-On® 3G, optimized for retroviral and lentiviral vectors
   1411..1428    +  protein_bind   attL2 (fragment): mutant version of attL; recombination site for the Gateway® LR reaction LR Clonase™
   1708..1932    +  polyA_signal   bGH poly(A) signal: bovine growth hormone polyadenylation signal
   1936..1957    +  promoter       SV40 promoter (fragment): SV40 enhancer and early promoter
   1978..2406    +  rep_origin     f1 ori (sequence partly withheld): f1 bacteriophage origin of replication; arrow indicates direction of (+) strand synthesis
   2420..2749    +  promoter       SV40 promoter: SV40 enhancer and early promoter
   2797..2844    +  promoter       EM7 promoter: synthetic bacterial promoter&nbsp
   2863..3237    +  CDS            BleoR: antibiotic-binding protein; Sh ble from Streptoalloteichus hindustanus; confers resistance to bleomycin, phleomycin, and Zeocin™
   3247..3372    +  CDS            ble (fragment): BLE_KLEPN - Experimental evidence at protein level: Swiss-Prot protein existence level 1. Binding protein with a strong affinity to the bleomycin family of antibiotics. Binds to CL990; an antimitotic-antibiotic compound. From Klebsiella pneumoniae.
   3367..3488    +  polyA_signal   SV40 poly(A) signal: SV40 polyadenylation signal
   3561..3577    -  protein_bind   lac operator: The lac repressor binds to the lac operator to inhibit transcription in E. coli. This inhibition can be relieved by adding lactose or isopropyl-β-D-thiogalactopyranoside (IPTG). lac repressor encoded by lacI
   3585..3615    -  promoter       lac promoter: promoter for the E. coli lac operon
   3630..3651    -  protein_bind   CAP binding site: CAP binding activates transcription in the presence of cAMP. E. coli catabolite activator protein
   3664..3756    -  CDS            lacI (fragment): lac repressor; lacI; The lac repressor binds to the lac operator to inhibit transcription in E. coli. This inhibition can be relieved by adding lactose or isopropyl-β-D-thiogalactopyranoside (IPTG).
   3939..4524    -  rep_origin     ori: high-copy-number ColE1/pMB1/pBR322/pUC origin of replication
   4695..5555    -  CDS            AmpR: β-lactamase; bla; confers resistance to ampicillin, carbenicillin, and related antibiotics
   5556..5660    -  promoter       AmpR promoter: bla
