>Addgene plasmid #138445 | pcDNA4/TO-mu24 1-191-2xStrep | addgene full sequence | sequence record 272788 | Addgene NGS Result
GACATTGATTATTGACTAGTTATTAATAGTAATCAATTACGGGGTCATTAGTTCATAGCCCATATATGGA
GTTCCGCGTTACATAACTTACGGTAAATGGCCCGCCTGGCTGACCGCCCAACGACCCCCGCCCATTGACG
TCAATAATGACGTATGTTCCCATAGTAACGCCAATAGGGACTTTCCATTGACGTCAATGGGTGGAGTATT
TACGGTAAACTGCCCACTTGGCAGTACATCAAGTGTATCATATGCCAAGTACGCCCCCTATTGACGTCAA
TGACGGTAAATGGCCCGCCTGGCATTATGCCCAGTACATGACCTTATGGGACTTTCCTACTTGGCAGTAC
ATCTACGTATTAGTCATCGCTATTACCATGGTGATGCGGTTTTGGCAGTACATCAATGGGCGTGGATAGC
GGTTTGACTCACGGGGATTTCCAAGTCTCCACCCCATTGACGTCAATGGGAGTTTGTTTTGGCACCAAAA
TCAACGGGACTTTCCAAAATGTCGTAACAACTCCGCCCCATTGACGCAAATGGGCGGTAGGCGTGTACGG
TGGGAGGTCTATATAAGCAGAGCTCTCCCTATCAGTGATAGAGATCTCCCTATCAGTGATAGAGATCGTC
GACGAGCTCGTTTAGTGAACCGTCAGATCGCCTGGAGACGCCATCCACGCTGTTTTGACCTCCATAGAAG
ACACCGGGACCGATCCAGCCTCCGGACTCTAGCGTTTAAACTTAAGCTTGGTACCGAGCTCGGATCCATG
ACAATATTCTTACCAGTATTCTGTGATTTGCCAGAAGTATACCAAGATTGTGAATATGATGAGAATAGCC
AACTGTCTATCTTATTCTGGATATCATCCAATACATATGAGGTAGTAGAGAATGTACAACAATTTAATAT
ACTTGGTAAAGATTTAACATTCTGTTTATGTAGAGCTTTAAGAAGACTGCTCCTGGGCATAAGACTGTAC
CCAACCTGCAATACTGAGTCTAACAGATATGTGGTTACCGGGGACAGATATGTGGGCAATGGTTTGGTGG
TTAGTCCCACAGGTAGGCATATTCAGCGCATAGATACCTGCACCTATGTTCCAGTGATATACAGCTTTGA
ACAAACTGACGCACATTATGATGGCATGGGACCTGGAAAACTGAGGGCCTTGTATCATGAGCAATTATTT
TTTAAAGGAATTGATTATTCCTTTGTATTTTCCACCCTCATCAGATTTTTATCTATGAAACAGATAGATG
AGTGTTACTACTCTTTTATCCATACTTTGGAACCCTGGGCCAGGTCTGCTTGTAAAAAAAATTACTTGAA
GCTTACTGAGCTCGAGGGAGGCGGTGGATGGAGCCACCCCCAGTTCGAGAAGGGCGGCGGCAGCGGCGGC
GGCAGCGGCGGCGGCAGCTGGAGCCACCCCCAGTTCGAGAAGGGGCCCGTTTAAACCCGCTGATCAGCCT
CGACTGTGCCTTCTAGTTGCCAGCCATCTGTTGTTTGCCCCTCCCCCGTGCCTTCCTTGACCCTGGAAGG
TGCCACTCCCACTGTCCTTTCCTAATAAAATGAGGAAATTGCATCGCATTGTCTGAGTAGGTGTCATTCT
ATTCTGGGGGGTGGGGTGGGGCAGGACAGCAAGGGGGAGGATTGGGAAGACAATAGCAGGCATGCTGGGG
ATGCGGTGGGCTCTATGGCTTCTGAGGCGGAAAGAACCAGCTGGGGCTCTAGGGGGTATCCCC
[124 nt withheld, positions 1744-1867]
C
[91 nt withheld, positions 1869-1959]
A
[49 nt withheld, positions 1961-2009]
CCTTTGACGTTGGAGTCCACGTTCTTT
[37 nt withheld, positions 2037-2073]
ACCCTATCTCGGTCTATTCTTTTGATTTATAAGGGATTTTGCCGATTTCGGCCTATTGGTTAAAAAATGA
GCTGATTTAACAAAAATTTAACGCGAATTAATTCTGTGGAATGTGTGTCAGTTAGGGTGTGGAAAGTCCC
CAGGCTCCCCAGCAGGCAGAAGTATGCAAAGCATGCATCTCAATTAGTCAGCAACCAGGTGTGGAAAGTC
CCCAGGCTCCCCAGCAGGCAGAAGTATGCAAAGCATGCATCTCAATTAGTCAGCAACCATAGTCCCGCCC
CTAACTCCGCCCATCCCGCCCCTAACTCCGCCCAGTTCCGCCCATTCTCCGCCCCATGGCTGACTAATTT
TTTTTATTTATGCAGAGGCCGAGGCCGCCTCTGCCTCTGAGCTATTCCAGAAGTAGTGAGGAGGCTTTTT
TGGAGGCCTAGGCTTTTGCAAAAAGCTCCCGGGAGCTTGTATATCCATTTTCGGATCTGATCAGCACGTG
TTGACAATTAATCATCGGCATAGTATATCGGCATAGTATAATACGACAAGGTGAGGAACTAAACCATGGC
CAAGTTGACCAGTGCCGTTCCGGTGCTCACCGCGCGCGACGTCGCCGGAGCGGTCGAGTTCTGGACCGAC
CGGCTCGGGTTCTCCCGGGACTTCGTGGAGGACGACTTCGCCGGTGTGGTCCGGGACGACGTGACCCTGT
TCATCAGCGCGGTCCAGGACCAGGTGGTGCCGGACAACACCCTGGCCTGGGTGTGGGTGCGCGGCCTGGA
CGAGCTGTACGCCGAGTGGTCGGAGGTCGTGTCCACGAACTTCCGGGACGCCTCCGGGCCGGCCATGACC
GAGATCGGCGAGCAGCCGTGGGGGCGGGAGTTCGCCCTGCGCGACCCGGCCGGCAACTGCGTGCACTTCG
TGGCCGAGGAGCAGGACTGACACGTGCTACGAGATTTCGATTCCACCGCCGCCTTCTATGAAAGGTTGGG
CTTCGGAATCGTTTTCCGGGACGCCGGCTGGATGATCCTCCAGCGCGGGGATCTCATGCTGGAGTTCTTC
GCCCACCCCAACTTGTTTATTGCAGCTTATAATGGTTACAAATAAAGCAATAGCATCACAAATTTCACAA
ATAAAGCATTTTTTTCACTGCATTCTAGTTGTGGTTTGTCCAAACTCATCAATGTATCTTATCATGTCTG
TATACCGTCGACCTCTAGCTAGAGCTTGGCGTAATCATGGTCATAGCTGTTTCCTGTGTGAAATTGTTAT
CCGCTCACAATTCCACACAACATACGAGCCGGAAGCATAAAGTGTAAAGCCTGGGGTGCCTAATGAGTGA
GCTAACTCACATTAATTGCGTTGCGCTCACTGCCCGCTTTCCAGTCGGGAAACCTGTCGTGCCAGCTGCA
TTAATGAATCGGCCAACGCGCGGGGAGAGGCGGTTTGCGTATTGGGCGCTCTTCCGCTTCCTCGCTCACT
GACTCGCTGCGCTCGGTCGTTCGGCTGCGGCGAGCGGTATCAGCTCACTCAAAGGCGGTAATACGGTTAT
CCACAGAATCAGGGGATAACGCAGGAAAGAACATGTGAGCAAAAGGCCAGCAAAAGGCCAGGAACCGTAA
AAAGGCCGCGTTGCTGGCGTTTTTCCATAGGCTCCGCCCCCCTGACGAGCATCACAAAAATCGACGCTCA
AGTCAGAGGTGGCGAAACCCGACAGGACTATAAAGATACCAGGCGTTTCCCCCTGGAAGCTCCCTCGTGC
GCTCTCCTGTTCCGACCCTGCCGCTTACCGGATACCTGTCCGCCTTTCTCCCTTCGGGAAGCGTGGCGCT
TTCTCATAGCTCACGCTGTAGGTATCTCAGTTCGGTGTAGGTCGTTCGCTCCAAGCTGGGCTGTGTGCAC
GAACCCCCCGTTCAGCCCGACCGCTGCGCCTTATCCGGTAACTATCGTCTTGAGTCCAACCCGGTAAGAC
ACGACTTATCGCCACTGGCAGCAGCCACTGGTAACAGGATTAGCAGAGCGAGGTATGTAGGCGGTGCTAC
AGAGTTCTTGAAGTGGTGGCCTAACTACGGCTACACTAGAAGAACAGTATTTGGTATCTGCGCTCTGCTG
AAGCCAGTTACCTTCGGAAAAAGAGTTGGTAGCTCTTGATCCGGCAAACAAACCACCGCTGGTAGCGGTG
GTTTTTTTGTTTGCAAGCAGCAGATTACGCGCAGAAAAAAAGGATCTCAAGAAGATCCTTTGATCTTTTC
TACGGGGTCTGACGCTCAGTGGAACGAAAACTCACGTTAAGGGATTTTGGTCATGAGATTATCAAAAAGG
ATCTTCACCTAGATCCTTTTAAATTAAAAATGAAGTTTTAAATCAATCTAAAGTATATATGAGTAAACTT
GGTCTGACAGTTACCAATGCTTAATCAGTGAGGCACCTATCTCAGCGATCTGTCTATTTCGTTCATCCAT
AGTTGCCTGACTCCCCGTCGTGTAGATAACTACGATACGGGAGGGCTTACCATCTGGCCCCAGTGCTGCA
ATGATACCGCGAGACCCACGCTCACCGGCTCCAGATTTATCAGCAATAAACCAGCCAGCCGGAAGGGCCG
AGCGCAGAAGTGGTCCTGCAACTTTATCCGCCTCCATCCAGTCTATTAATTGTTGCCGGGAAGCTAGAGT
AAGTAGTTCGCCAGTTAATAGTTTGCGCAACGTTGTTGCCATTGCTACAGGCATCGTGGTGTCACGCTCG
TCGTTTGGTATGGCTTCATTCAGCTCCGGTTCCCAACGATCAAGGCGAGTTACATGATCCCCCATGTTGT
GCAAAAAAGCGGTTAGCTCCTTCGGTCCTCCGATCGTTGTCAGAAGTAAGTTGGCCGCAGTGTTATCACT
CATGGTTATGGCAGCACTGCATAATTCTCTTACTGTCATGCCATCCGTAAGATGCTTTTCTGTGACTGGT
GAGTACTCAACCAAGTCATTCTGAGAATAGTGTATGCGGCGACCGAGTTGCTCTTGCCCGGCGTCAATAC
GGGATAATACCGCGCCACATAGCAGAACTTTAAAAGTGCTCATCATTGGAAAACGTTCTTCGGGGCGAAA
ACTCTCAAGGATCTTACCGCTGTTGAGATCCAGTTCGATGTAACCCACTCGTGCACCCAACTGATCTTCA
GCATCTTTTACTTTCACCAGCGTTTCTGGGTGAGCAAAAACAGGAAGGCAAAATGCCGCAAAAAAGGGAA
TAAGGGCGACACGGAAATGTTGAATACTCATACTCTTCCTTTTTCAATATTATTGAAGCATTTATCAGGG
TTATTGTCTCATGAGCGGATACATATTTGAATGTATTTAGAAAAATAAACAAATAGGGGTTCCGCGCACA
TTTCCCCGAAAAGTGCCACCTGACGTCGACGGATCGGGAGATCTCCCGATCCCCTATGGTGCACTCTCAG
TACAATCTGCTCTGATGCCGCATAGTTAAGCCAGTATCTGCTCCCTGCTTGTGTGTTGGAGGTCGCTGAG
TAGTGCGCGAGCAAAATTTAAGCTACAACAAGGCAAGGCTTGACCGACAATTGCATGAAGAATCTGCTTA
GGGTTAGGCGTTTTGCGCTGCTTCGCGATGTACGGGCCAGATATACGCGTT
Features (pLannotate 1.2.2; 22 found; start..end, strand, type, name):
      1..380     +  enhancer       CMV enhancer: human cytomegalovirus immediate early enhancer
    381..584     +  promoter       CMV promoter: human cytomegalovirus (CMV) immediate early promoter
    586..605     +  promoter       PLtetO-1 promoter (fragment): modified phage lambda PL promoter with tet operator sites (Lutz and Bujard, 1997)
    607..626     +  promoter       PLtetO-1 promoter (fragment): modified phage lambda PL promoter with tet operator sites (Lutz and Bujard, 1997)
    634..667     +  promoter       TRE3GV promoter (fragment): 3rd-generation Tet-responsive promoter that can be activated by binding of Tet-On® 3G, optimized for retroviral and lentiviral vectors
   1177..1194    +  protein_bind   attL2 (fragment): mutant version of attL; recombination site for the Gateway® LR reaction LR Clonase™
   1474..1698    +  polyA_signal   bGH poly(A) signal: bovine growth hormone polyadenylation signal
   1702..1723    +  promoter       SV40 promoter (fragment): SV40 enhancer and early promoter
   1744..2172    +  rep_origin     f1 ori (sequence partly withheld): f1 bacteriophage origin of replication; arrow indicates direction of (+) strand synthesis
   2186..2515    +  promoter       SV40 promoter: SV40 enhancer and early promoter
   2563..2610    +  promoter       EM7 promoter: synthetic bacterial promoter&nbsp
   2629..3003    +  CDS            BleoR: antibiotic-binding protein; Sh ble from Streptoalloteichus hindustanus; confers resistance to bleomycin, phleomycin, and Zeocin™
   3013..3138    +  CDS            ble (fragment): BLE_KLEPN - Experimental evidence at protein level: Swiss-Prot protein existence level 1. Binding protein with a strong affinity to the bleomycin family of antibiotics. Binds to CL990; an antimitotic-antibiotic compound. From Klebsiella pneumoniae.
   3133..3254    +  polyA_signal   SV40 poly(A) signal: SV40 polyadenylation signal
   3327..3343    -  protein_bind   lac operator: The lac repressor binds to the lac operator to inhibit transcription in E. coli. This inhibition can be relieved by adding lactose or isopropyl-β-D-thiogalactopyranoside (IPTG). lac repressor encoded by lacI
   3351..3381    -  promoter       lac promoter: promoter for the E. coli lac operon
   3396..3417    -  protein_bind   CAP binding site: CAP binding activates transcription in the presence of cAMP. E. coli catabolite activator protein
   3430..3522    -  CDS            lacI (fragment): lac repressor; lacI; The lac repressor binds to the lac operator to inhibit transcription in E. coli. This inhibition can be relieved by adding lactose or isopropyl-β-D-thiogalactopyranoside (IPTG).
   3705..4293    -  rep_origin     ori: high-copy-number ColE1/pMB1/pBR322/pUC origin of replication
   4464..5324    -  CDS            AmpR: β-lactamase; bla; confers resistance to ampicillin, carbenicillin, and related antibiotics
   5325..5429    -  promoter       AmpR promoter: bla
   5488..5540    -  misc_feature   bom (fragment): basis of mobility region from pBR322
