[The description below was written by a language model from this plasmid's Addgene catalogue record and pLannotate feature annotations shown in this document.]
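Description:
pcDNA4/TO-mu24 1-191-2xStrep is a mammalian expression plasmid built on the Invitrogen pcDNA4/TO backbone, about 5.7 kb in total. It is propagated in E. coli at high copy from a ColE1/pUC-type origin under ampicillin selection (AmpR with its bla promoter) and also carries an f1 origin. For selection in mammalian cells, an SV40 early promoter drives the Sh ble gene, which confers Zeocin resistance and is followed by an SV40 polyadenylation signal. The EM7 bacterial promoter upstream of the same gene allows Zeocin selection in bacteria as well.

The payload is a 573 bp fragment encoding amino acids 1-191 of mu24 from murine gammaherpesvirus 68 (MHV68), inserted by ligation-independent cloning and fused at its C terminus to a backbone-encoded 2xStrep tag. Expression comes from the CMV immediate-early enhancer/promoter, and transcripts are terminated by the bGH polyadenylation signal. Immediately downstream of the CMV promoter the annotation picks up two short tet operator matches, consistent with the "TO" design. In cells expressing the Tet repressor the promoter is held off until tetracycline or doxycycline is added, whereas in ordinary cells it behaves constitutively. The annotation software did not label the mu24 coding region or the Strep tag, which lie in the unannotated gap between the promoter and the bGH signal. The short attL2, lacI and second ble matches are fragment hits rather than functional parts. The sequenced and depositor records agree in layout and differ by only three nucleotides in length.

The Strep tag supports affinity purification or pulldown on Strep-Tactin resin. The associated publication concerns the interaction of the gammaherpesviral TATA-box-binding protein with the host RNA polymerase II CTD in late gene transcription, which suggests the truncation was used for interaction mapping.
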