Addgene plasmid #138445: pcDNA4/TO-mu24 1-191-2xStrep
Purpose: Expresses truncated mu24 with a C-terminal 2xStrep tag in mammalian cells
Depositing lab: Britt Glaunsinger. Depositing organization: University of California, Berkeley. Publication: The gammaherpesviral TATA-box-binding protein directly interacts with the CTD of host RNA Pol II to direct late gene transcription. Castaneda AF, Didychuk AL, Louder RK, McCollum CO, Davis ZH, Nogales E, Glaunsinger BA. PLoS Pathog. 2020 Sep 4;16(9):e1008843. doi: 10.1371/journal.ppat.1008843. eCollection 2020 Sep. PubMed 32886723.
Backbone
  Vector backbone: pcDNA4/TO
  Backbone manufacturer: Invitrogen
  Backbone size w/o insert (bp): 5118
  Total vector size (bp): 5691
  Vector type: Mammalian Expression
  Selectable markers: Zeocin
Growth in bacteria
  Bacterial resistance: Ampicillin, 100 μg/mL
  Growth temperature: 37°C
  Growth strain: DH5alpha
  Copy number: High Copy
Gene/Insert
  Gene/Insert name: mu24
  Species: MHV68
  Insert size (bp): 573
  Mutation: Amino acids 1-191
  Promoter: CMV
  Tag / fusion protein: Strep (C terminal on backbone)
  Cloning method: Ligation Independent Cloning
  Sequencing primers: 5′ CGCAAATGGGCGGTAGGCGTG; 3′ TAGAAGGCACAGTCGAGG
Terms and licenses: Academic/Nonprofit Terms; Industry Terms: Not Available to Industry
How to cite: pcDNA4/TO-mu24 1-191-2xStrep was a gift from Britt Glaunsinger (Addgene plasmid # 138445 ; http://n2t.net/addgene:138445 ; RRID:Addgene_138445)
